Addgene plasmid #140852: pBz172_CsoS2_N1_GFP
Purpose: His-tagged first N-peptide of NTD fused to Superfolder GFP ([N1]-GFP) used for BLI and MST, pET-14b backbone
Depositing lab: David Savage. Depositing organization: University of California, Berkeley. Publication: Multivalent interactions between CsoS2 and Rubisco mediate alpha-carboxysome formation. Oltrogge LM, Chaijarasphong T, Chen AW, Bolin ER, Marqusee S, Savage DF. Nat Struct Mol Biol. 2020 Mar;27(3):281-287. doi: 10.1038/s41594-020-0387-7. Epub 2020 Mar 2. PubMed 32123388.
Backbone
  Vector backbone: pET-14b
  Backbone manufacturer: Novagen
  Backbone size w/o insert (bp): 4614
  Total vector size (bp): 5685
  Modifications to backbone: elimination of built-in His-tag and thrombin recognition site; introduction of BsaI sites for Golden Gate assembly
  Vector type: Bacterial Expression
Growth in bacteria
  Bacterial resistance: Ampicillin, 100 μg/mL
  Growth temperature: 37°C
  Growth strain: DH5alpha
  Copy number: High Copy
Gene/Insert
  Gene/Insert name: CsoS2 NTD repeat 1 fused to GFP (alt name: [N1]-GFP)
  Insert size (bp): 1077
  Promoter: T7
  Tag / fusion protein: Hexahistidine tag (N terminal on insert); Superfolder GFP (C terminal on insert); Strep-Tag II (C terminal on backbone)
  Cloning method: Restriction Enzyme; 5′ cloning site BsaI (destroyed during cloning); 3′ cloning site BsaI (destroyed during cloning)
  Sequencing primers: 5′ T7 forward; 3′ T7 reverse
Terms and licenses: Academic/Nonprofit Terms; Industry Terms: Not Available to Industry
How to cite: pBz172_CsoS2_N1_GFP was a gift from David Savage (Addgene plasmid # 140852 ; http://n2t.net/addgene:140852 ; RRID:Addgene_140852)
