[The description below was written by a language model from this plasmid's Addgene catalogue record and pLannotate feature annotations shown in this document.]
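Description:
pBz172_CsoS2_N1_GFP is a 5,685 bp bacterial expression plasmid built on a modified Novagen pET-14b backbone, in which the vector's own His-tag and thrombin site were removed and BsaI sites were introduced for Golden Gate assembly (the sites were destroyed on insertion). It replicates in E. coli from a ColE1/pMB1-type origin and retains the pBR322-derived bom and rop elements, although the catalogue lists it as high copy. Selection is by ampicillin through the bla beta-lactamase gene and its own promoter. The tetracycline resistance gene is present only as two fragments flanking the expression cassette, a pBR322 remnant typical of this backbone, so it should not be regarded as a functional marker.

The payload is a roughly 1.1 kb fusion driven by the T7 promoter with the phage T7 gene 10 ribosome binding site and closed by the T7 terminator, so expression requires a host that supplies T7 RNA polymerase. The open reading frame encodes an N-terminal hexahistidine tag and the first N-peptide repeat of the N-terminal domain of CsoS2, the alpha-carboxysome assembly protein of Halothiobacillus neapolitanus. This is followed by a partial match to a TEV protease site, Superfolder GFP and, according to the catalogue, a C-terminal Strep-Tag II contributed by the backbone. Neither the His-tag nor the Strep-tag is annotated in the feature tables, and the short "SET1" fragment just before the terminator is probably a match to native T7-derived vector sequence rather than a deliberate solubility tag. The sequenced and depositor records show the same features in different circular registers. The purified [N1]-GFP protein was used in bio-layer interferometry and microscale thermophoresis binding measurements, as part of a study of multivalent CsoS2–Rubisco interactions in carboxysome formation.
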