Features (pLannotate 1.2.2; 16 found; start..end, strand, type, name):
    104..208     +  promoter       AmpR promoter: bla
    209..1066    +  CDS            bla: BLAT_ECOLX - Experimental evidence at protein level: Swiss-Prot protein existence level 1. TEM-type are the most prevalent beta-lactamases in enterobacteria; they hydrolyze the beta-lactam bond in susceptible beta-lactam antibiotics, thus conferring resistance to penicillins and cephalosporins. TEM-3 and TEM-4 are capable of hydrolyzing cefotaxime and ceftazidime. TEM-5 is capable of hydrolyzing ceftazidime. TEM-6 is capable of hydrolyzing ceftazidime and aztreonam. TEM-8/CAZ-2, TEM- 16/CAZ-7 and TEM-24/CAZ-6 are markedly active against ceftazidime. IRT- 4 shows resistance to beta-lactamase in
   1240..1828    +  rep_origin     ori: high-copy-number ColE1/pMB1/pBR322/pUC origin of replication
   2014..2153    -  misc_feature   bom: basis of mobility region from pBR322
   2255..2446    -  CDS            rop: Rop protein, which maintains plasmids at low copy number; rop
   2463..2843    +  CDS            YPB1_ECOLX: Protein predicted: Swiss-Prot protein existence level 4. From Escherichia coli.
   3085..3985    -  CDS            TcR (fragment): tetracycline efflux protein; tet; confers resistance to tetracycline
   4007..4025    +  promoter       T7 promoter: promoter for bacteriophage T7 RNA polymerase
   4057..4079    +  RBS            RBS: efficient ribosome binding site from bacteriophage T7 gene 10 (Olins and Rangwala, 1989)
   4110..4391    +  CDS            csoS2 (fragment): CSOS2_HALNC - Experimental evidence at protein level: Swiss-Prot protein existence level 1. Unlike beta-carboxysomes, alpha-carboxysomes (Cb) can form without cargo protein. CsoS2 is essential for Cb formation and is also capable of targeting foreign proteins to the Cb. The Cb shell assembles with the aid of CsoS2; CsoS1A, CsoS1B and CsoS1C form the majority of the shell while CsoS4A and CsoS4B form vertices. CsoS1D forms pseudohexamers that probably control metabolite flux into and out of the shell. From Halothiobacillus neapolitanus (strain ATCC 23641 / c2) (Thiobacillus neapolitanus).
   4383..4400    +  CDS            TEV site (fragment): tobacco etch virus (TEV) protease recognition and cleavage site
   4425..5135    +  CDS            Superfolder GFP: Superfolder GFP is a basic (constitutively fluorescent) green fluorescent protein published in 2005, derived from Aequorea victoria. It is reported to be a very rapidly-maturing weak dimer.
   5178..5227    +  CDS            SET1 (fragment): solubility-enhancement tag derived from T7 phage gene 10B
   5235..5282    +  terminator     T7 terminator: transcription terminator for bacteriophage T7 RNA polymerase
   5308..5600    -  CDS            TcR (fragment): tetracycline efflux protein; tet; confers resistance to tetracycline
   5648..5676    -  promoter       tet promoter: E. coli promoter for tetracycline efflux protein gene
>Addgene plasmid #140852 | pBz172_CsoS2_N1_GFP | depositor full sequence | sequence record 273763 | pBz172_CsoS2_N1_GFP sequence 5685 bps
TTCTTGAAGACGAAAGGGCCTCGTGATACGCCTATTTTTATAGGTTAATGTCATGATAATAATGGTTTCT
TAGACGTCAGGTGGCACTTTTCGGGGAAATGTGCGCGGAACCCCTATTTGTTTATTTTTCTAAATACATT
CAAATATGTATCCGCTCATGAGACAATAACCCTGATAAATGCTTCAATAATATTGAAAAAGGAAGAGTAT
GAGTATTCAACATTTCCGTGTCGCCCTTATTCCCTTTTTTGCGGCATTTTGCCTTCCTGTTTTTGCTCAC
CCAGAAACGCTGGTGAAAGTAAAAGATGCTGAAGATCAGTTGGGTGCACGAGTGGGTTACATCGAACTGG
ATCTCAACAGCGGTAAGATCCTTGAGAGTTTTCGCCCCGAAGAACGTTTTCCAATGATGAGCACTTTTAA
AGTTCTGCTATGTGGCGCGGTATTATCCCGTGTTGACGCCGGGCAAGAGCAACTCGGTCGCCGCATACAC
TATTCTCAGAATGACTTGGTTGAGTACTCACCAGTCACAGAAAAGCATCTTACGGATGGCATGACAGTAA
GAGAATTATGCAGTGCTGCCATAACCATGAGTGATAACACTGCGGCCAACTTACTTCTGACAACGATCGG
AGGACCGAAGGAGCTAACCGCTTTTTTGCACAACATGGGGGATCATGTAACTCGCCTTGATCGTTGGGAA
CCGGAGCTGAATGAAGCCATACCAAACGACGAGCGTGACACCACGATGCCTGCAGCAATGGCAACAACGT
TGCGCAAACTATTAACTGGCGAACTACTTACTCTAGCTTCCCGGCAACAATTAATAGACTGGATGGAGGC
GGATAAAGTTGCAGGACCACTTCTGCGCTCGGCCCTTCCGGCTGGCTGGTTTATTGCTGATAAATCTGGA
GCCGGTGAGCGTGGCTCTCGCGGTATCATTGCAGCACTGGGGCCAGATGGTAAGCCCTCCCGTATCGTAG
TTATCTACACGACGGGGAGTCAGGCAACTATGGATGAACGAAATAGACAGATCGCTGAGATAGGTGCCTC
ACTGATTAAGCATTGGTAACTGTCAGACCAAGTTTACTCATATATACTTTAGATTGATTTAAAACTTCAT
TTTTAATTTAAAAGGATCTAGGTGAAGATCCTTTTTGATAATCTCATGACCAAAATCCCTTAACGTGAGT
TTTCGTTCCACTGAGCGTCAGACCCCGTAGAAAAGATCAAAGGATCTTCTTGAGATCCTTTTTTTCTGCG
CGTAATCTGCTGCTTGCAAACAAAAAAACCACCGCTACCAGCGGTGGTTTGTTTGCCGGATCAAGAGCTA
CCAACTCTTTTTCCGAAGGTAACTGGCTTCAGCAGAGCGCAGATACCAAATACTGTCCTTCTAGTGTAGC
CGTAGTTAGGCCACCACTTCAAGAACTCTGTAGCACCGCCTACATACCTCGCTCTGCTAATCCTGTTACC
AGTGGCTGCTGCCAGTGGCGATAAGTCGTGTCTTACCGGGTTGGACTCAAGACGATAGTTACCGGATAAG
GCGCAGCGGTCGGGCTGAACGGGGGGTTCGTGCACACAGCCCAGCTTGGAGCGAACGACCTACACCGAAC
TGAGATACCTACAGCGTGAGCTATGAGAAAGCGCCACGCTTCCCGAAGGGAGAAAGGCGGACAGGTATCC
GGTAAGCGGCAGGGTCGGAACAGGAGAGCGCACGAGGGAGCTTCCAGGGGGAAACGCCTGGTATCTTTAT
AGTCCTGTCGGGTTTCGCCACCTCTGACTTGAGCGTCGATTTTTGTGATGCTCGTCAGGGGGGCGGAGCC
TATGGAAAAACGCCAGCAACGCGGCCTTTTTACGGTTCCTGGCCTTTTGCTGGCCTTTTGCTCACATGTT
CTTTCCTGCGTTATCCCCTGATTCTGTGGATAACCGTATTACCGCCTTTGAGTGAGCTGATACCGCTCGC
CGCAGCCGAACGACCGAGCGCAGCGAGTCAGTGAGCGAGGAAGCGGAAGAGCGCCTGATGCGGTATTTTC
TCCTTACGCATCTGTGCGGTATTTCACACCGCAATGGTGCACTCTCAGTACAATCTGCTCTGATGCCGCA
TAGTTAAGCCAGTATACACTCCGCTATCGCTACGTGACTGGGTCATGGCTGCGCCCCGACACCCGCCAAC
ACCCGCTGACGCGCCCTGACGGGCTTGTCTGCTCCCGGCATCCGCTTACAGACAAGCTGTGACCGCCTCC
GGGAGCTGCATGTGTCAGAGGTTTTCACCGTCATCACCGAAACGCGCGAGGCAGCTGCGGTAAAGCTCAT
CAGCGTGGTCGTGAAGCGATTCACAGATGTCTGCCTGTTCATCCGCGTCCAGCTCGTTGAGTTTCTCCAG
AAGCGTTAATGTCTGGCTTCTGATAAAGCGGGCCATGTTAAGGGCGGTTTTTTCCTGTTTGGTCACTGAT
GCCTCCGTGTAAGGGGGATTTCTGTTCATGGGGGTAATGATACCGATGAAACGAGAGAGGATGCTCACGA
TACGGGTTACTGATGATGAACATGCCCGGTTACTGGAACGTTGTGAGGGTAAACAACTGGCGGTATGGAT
GCGGCGGGACCAGAGAAAAATCACTCAGGGTCAATGCCAGCGCTTCGTTAATACAGATGTAGGTGTTCCA
CAGGGTAGCCAGCAGCATCCTGCGATGCAGATCCGGAACATAATGGTGCAGGGCGCTGACTTCCGCGTTT
CCAGACTTTACGAAACACGGAAACCGAAGACCATTCATGTTGTTGCTCAGGTCGCAGACGTTTTGCAGCA
GCAGTCGCTTCACGTTCGCTCGCGTATCGGTGATTCATTCTGCTAACCAGTAAGGCAACCCCGCCAGCCT
AGCCGGGTCCTCAACGACAGGAGCACGATCATGCGCACCCGTGGCCAGGACCCAACGCTGCCCGAGATGC
GCCGCGTGCGGCTGCTGGAGATGGCGGACGCGATGGATATGTTCTGCCAAGGGTTGGTTTGCGCATTCAC
AGTTCTCCGCAAGAATTGATTGGCTCCAATTCTTGGAGTGGTGAATCCGTTAGCGAGGTGCCGCCGGCTT
CCATTCAGGTCGAGGTGGCCCGGCTCCATGCACCGCGACGCAACGCGGGGAGGCAGACAAGGTATAGGGC
GGCGCCTACAATCCATGCCAACCCGTTCCATGTGCTCGCCGAGGCGGCATAAATCGCCGTGACGATCAGC
GGTCCAGTGATCGAAGTTAGGCTGGTAAGAGCCGCGAGCGATCCTTGAAGCTGTCCCTGATGGTCGTCAT
CTACCTGCCTGGACAGCATGGCCTGCAACGCGGGCATCCCGATGCCGCCGGAAGCGAGAAGAATCATAAT
GGGGAAGGCCATCCAGCCTCGCGTCGCGAACGCCAGCAAGACGTAGCCCAGCGCGTCGGCCGCCATGCCG
GCGATAATGGCCTGCTTCTCGCCGAAACGTTTGGTGGCGGGACCAGTGACGAAGGCTTGAGCGAGGGCGT
GCAAGATTCCGAATACCGCAAGCGACAGGCCGATCATCGTCGCGCTCCAGCGAAAGCGGTCCTCGCCGAA
AATGACCCAGAGCGCTGCCGGCACCTGTCCTACGAGTTGCATGATAAAGAAGACAGTCATAAGTGCGGCG
ACGATAGTCATGCCCCGCGCCCACCGGAAGGAGCTGACTGGGTTGAAGGCTCTCAAGGGCATCGGTCGAC
GCTCTCCCTTATGCGACTCCTGCATTAGGAAGCAGCCCAGTAGTAGGTTGAGGCCGTTGAGCACCGCCGC
CGCAAGGAATGGTGCATGCAAGGAGATGGCGCCCAACAGTCCCCCGGCCACGGGGCCTGCCACCATACCC
ACGCCGAAACAAGCGCTCATGAGCCCGAAGTGGCGAGCCCGATCTTCCCCATCGGTGATGTCGGCGATAT
AGGCGCCAGCAACCGCACCTGTGGCGCCGGTGATGCCGGCCACGATGCGTCCGGCGTAGAGGATCGAGAT
CTCGATCCCGCGAAATTAATACGACTCACTATAGGGACACCACAACGGTTTCCCTCTAGAAATAATTTTG
TTTAACTTTAAGAAGGAGATATACCATGTCCCACCATCATCATCATCATCCTTCACAGTCAGGAATGAAT
CCTGCCGACCTGAGCGGACTCTCTGGCAAGGAACTGGCACGCGCACGCCGCGCTGCACTATCCAAGCAAG
GGAAAGCAGCTGTTTCTAATAAAACGGCTAGCGTAAACCGTAGCACTAAACAGGCGGCATCTTCGATCAA
TACAAATCAGGTGCGCTCTTCTGTAAATGAAGTGCCCACTGATTACCAAATGGCGGATCAATTGTGCTCT
ACGATTGATCATGCTGACTTTGGTACCGAAAGCAATCGCGTTGAAAACCTGTACTTCCAGTCCTCAGGTA
GCGGAAGCGGCGGTTCTAAAGGTGAAGAACTGTTCACCGGTGTTGTTCCGATCCTGGTTGAACTGGATGG
TGATGTTAACGGCCACAAATTCTCTGTTCGTGGTGAAGGTGAAGGTGATGCAACCAACGGTAAACTGACC
CTGAAATTCATCTGCACTACCGGTAAACTGCCGGTTCCATGGCCGACTCTGGTGACTACCCTGACCTATG
GTGTTCAGTGTTTTTCTCGTTACCCGGATCACATGAAGCAGCATGATTTCTTCAAATCTGCAATGCCGGA
AGGTTATGTACAGGAGCGCACCATTTCTTTCAAAGACGATGGCACCTACAAAACCCGTGCAGAGGTTAAA
TTTGAAGGTGATACTCTGGTGAACCGTATTGAACTGAAAGGCATTGATTTCAAAGAGGACGGCAACATCC
TGGGCCACAAACTGGAATATAACTTCAACTCCCATAACGTTTACATCACCGCAGACAAACAGAAGAACGG
TATCAAAGCTAACTTCAAAATTCGCCATAACGTTGAAGACGGTAGCGTACAGCTGGCGGACCACTACCAG
CAGAACACTCCGATCGGTGATGGTCCGGTTCTGCTGCCGGATAACCACTACCTGTCCACCCAGTCTAAAC
TGTCCAAAGACCCGAACGAAAAGCGCGACCACATGGTGCTGCTGGAGTTCGTTACTGCAGCAGGTATCAC
GCACGGCATGGATGAGCTCTACAAATGGAGTCATCCACAGTTTGAAAAGTAAAGCGGTTAAGATCCGGCT
GCTAACAAAGCCCGAAAGGAAGCTGAGTTGGCTGCTGCCACCGCTGAGCAATAACTAGCATAACCCCTTG
GGGCCTCTAAACGGGTCTTGAGGGGTTTTTTGCTGAAAGGAGGAACTATATCCGGATATCCACAGGACGG
GTGTGGTCGCCATGATCGCGTAGTCGATAGTGGCTCCAAGTAGCGAAGCGAGCAGGACTGGGCGGCGGCC
AAAGCGGTCGGACAGTGCTCCGAGAACGGGTGCGCATAGAAATTGCATCAACGCATATAGCGCTAGCAGC
ACGCCATAGTGACTGGCGATGCTGTCGGAATGGACGATATCCCGCAAGAGGCCCGGCAGTACCGGCATAA
CCAAGCCTATGCCTACAGCATCCAGGGTGACGGTGCCGAGGATGACGATGAGCGCATTGTTAGATTTCAT
ACACGGTGCCTGACTGCGTTAGCAATTTAACTGTGATAAACTACCGCATTAAAGCTTATCGATGATAAGC
TGTCAAACATGAGAA
