Features (pLannotate 1.2.2; 16 found; start..end, strand, type, name):
     31..312     +  CDS            csoS2 (fragment): CSOS2_HALNC - Experimental evidence at protein level: Swiss-Prot protein existence level 1. Unlike beta-carboxysomes, alpha-carboxysomes (Cb) can form without cargo protein. CsoS2 is essential for Cb formation and is also capable of targeting foreign proteins to the Cb. The Cb shell assembles with the aid of CsoS2; CsoS1A, CsoS1B and CsoS1C form the majority of the shell while CsoS4A and CsoS4B form vertices. CsoS1D forms pseudohexamers that probably control metabolite flux into and out of the shell. From Halothiobacillus neapolitanus (strain ATCC 23641 / c2) (Thiobacillus neapolitanus).
    304..321     +  CDS            TEV site (fragment): tobacco etch virus (TEV) protease recognition and cleavage site
    346..1056    +  CDS            Superfolder GFP: Superfolder GFP is a basic (constitutively fluorescent) green fluorescent protein published in 2005, derived from Aequorea victoria. It is reported to be a very rapidly-maturing weak dimer.
   1099..1148    +  CDS            SET1 (fragment): solubility-enhancement tag derived from T7 phage gene 10B
   1156..1203    +  terminator     T7 terminator: transcription terminator for bacteriophage T7 RNA polymerase
   1229..1521    -  CDS            TcR (fragment): tetracycline efflux protein; tet; confers resistance to tetracycline
   1569..1597    -  promoter       tet promoter: E. coli promoter for tetracycline efflux protein gene
   1710..1814    +  promoter       AmpR promoter: bla
   1815..2672    +  CDS            bla: BLAT_ECOLX - Experimental evidence at protein level: Swiss-Prot protein existence level 1. TEM-type are the most prevalent beta-lactamases in enterobacteria; they hydrolyze the beta-lactam bond in susceptible beta-lactam antibiotics, thus conferring resistance to penicillins and cephalosporins. TEM-3 and TEM-4 are capable of hydrolyzing cefotaxime and ceftazidime. TEM-5 is capable of hydrolyzing ceftazidime. TEM-6 is capable of hydrolyzing ceftazidime and aztreonam. TEM-8/CAZ-2, TEM- 16/CAZ-7 and TEM-24/CAZ-6 are markedly active against ceftazidime. IRT- 4 shows resistance to beta-lactamase in
   2846..3434    +  rep_origin     ori: high-copy-number ColE1/pMB1/pBR322/pUC origin of replication
   3620..3759    -  misc_feature   bom: basis of mobility region from pBR322
   3861..4052    -  CDS            rop: Rop protein, which maintains plasmids at low copy number; rop
   4069..4449    +  CDS            YPB1_ECOLX: Protein predicted: Swiss-Prot protein existence level 4. From Escherichia coli.
   4691..5591    -  CDS            TcR (fragment): tetracycline efflux protein; tet; confers resistance to tetracycline
   5613..5631    +  promoter       T7 promoter: promoter for bacteriophage T7 RNA polymerase
   5663..5685    +  RBS            RBS: efficient ribosome binding site from bacteriophage T7 gene 10 (Olins and Rangwala, 1989)
>Addgene plasmid #140852 | pBz172_CsoS2_N1_GFP | addgene full sequence | sequence record 300476 | Addgene NGS Result
TATACCATGTCCCACCATCATCATCATCATCCTTCACAGTCAGGAATGAATCCTGCCGACCTGAGCGGAC
TCTCTGGCAAGGAACTGGCACGCGCACGCCGCGCTGCACTATCCAAGCAAGGGAAAGCAGCTGTTTCTAA
TAAAACGGCTAGCGTAAACCGTAGCACTAAACAGGCGGCATCTTCGATCAATACAAATCAGGTGCGCTCT
TCTGTAAATGAAGTGCCCACTGATTACCAAATGGCGGATCAATTGTGCTCTACGATTGATCATGCTGACT
TTGGTACCGAAAGCAATCGCGTTGAAAACCTGTACTTCCAGTCCTCAGGTAGCGGAAGCGGCGGTTCTAA
AGGTGAAGAACTGTTCACCGGTGTTGTTCCGATCCTGGTTGAACTGGATGGTGATGTTAACGGCCACAAA
TTCTCTGTTCGTGGTGAAGGTGAAGGTGATGCAACCAACGGTAAACTGACCCTGAAATTCATCTGCACTA
CCGGTAAACTGCCGGTTCCATGGCCGACTCTGGTGACTACCCTGACCTATGGTGTTCAGTGTTTTTCTCG
TTACCCGGATCACATGAAGCAGCATGATTTCTTCAAATCTGCAATGCCGGAAGGTTATGTACAGGAGCGC
ACCATTTCTTTCAAAGACGACGGCACCTACAAAACCCGTGCAGAGGTTAAATTTGAAGGTGATACTCTGG
TGAACCGTATTGAACTGAAAGGCATTGATTTCAAAGAGGACGGCAACATCCTGGGCCACAAACTGGAATA
TAACTTCAACTCCCATAACGTTTACATCACCGCAGACAAACAGAAGAACGGTATCAAAGCTAACTTCAAA
ATTCGCCATAACGTTGAAGACGGTAGCGTACAGCTGGCGGACCACTACCAGCAGAACACTCCGATCGGTG
ATGGTCCGGTTCTGCTGCCGGATAACCACTACCTGTCCACCCAGTCTAAACTGTCCAAAGACCCGAACGA
AAAGCGCGACCACATGGTGCTGCTGGAGTTCGTTACTGCAGCAGGTATCACGCACGGCATGGATGAGCTC
TACAAATGGAGTCATCCACAGTTTGAAAAGTAAAGCGGTTAAGATCCGGCTGCTAACAAAGCCCGAAAGG
AAGCTGAGTTGGCTGCTGCCACCGCTGAGCAATAACTAGCATAACCCCTTGGGGCCTCTAAACGGGTCTT
GAGGGGTTTTTTGCTGAAAGGAGGAACTATATCCGGATATCCACAGGACGGGTGTGGTCGCCATGATCGC
GTAGTCGATAGTGGCTCCAAGTAGCGAAGCGAGCAGGACTGGGCGGCGGCCAAAGCGGTCGGACAGTGCT
CCGAGAACGGGTGCGCATAGAAATTGCATCAACGCATATAGCGCTAGCAGCACGCCATAGTGACTGGCGA
TGCTGTCGGAATGGACGATATCCCGCAAGAGGCCCGGCAGTACCGGCATAACCAAGCCTATGCCTACAGC
ATCCAGGGTGACGGTGCCGAGGATGACGATGAGCGCATTGTTAGATTTCATACACGGTGCCTGACTGCGT
TAGCAATTTAACTGTGATAAACTACCGCATTAAAGCTTATCGATGATAAGCTGTCAAACATGAGAATTCT
TGAAGACGAAAGGGCCTCGTGATACGCCTATTTTTATAGGTTAATGTCATGATAATAATGGTTTCTTAGA
CGTCAGGTGGCACTTTTCGGGGAAATGTGCGCGGAACCCCTATTTGTTTATTTTTCTAAATACATTCAAA
TATGTATCCGCTCATGAGACAATAACCCTGATAAATGCTTCAATAATATTGAAAAAGGAAGAGTATGAGT
ATTCAACATTTCCGTGTCGCCCTTATTCCCTTTTTTGCGGCATTTTGCCTTCCTGTTTTTGCTCACCCAG
AAACGCTGGTGAAAGTAAAAGATGCTGAAGATCAGTTGGGTGCACGAGTGGGTTACATCGAACTGGATCT
CAACAGCGGTAAGATCCTTGAGAGTTTTCGCCCCGAAGAACGTTTTCCAATGATGAGCACTTTTAAAGTT
CTGCTATGTGGCGCGGTATTATCCCGTGTTGACGCCGGGCAAGAGCAACTCGGTCGCCGCATACACTATT
CTCAGAATGACTTGGTTGAGTACTCACCAGTCACAGAAAAGCATCTTACGGATGGCATGACAGTAAGAGA
ATTATGCAGTGCTGCCATAACCATGAGTGATAACACTGCGGCCAACTTACTTCTGACAACGATCGGAGGA
CCGAAGGAGCTAACCGCTTTTTTGCACAACATGGGGGATCATGTAACTCGCCTTGATCGTTGGGAACCGG
AGCTGAATGAAGCCATACCAAACGACGAGCGTGACACCACGATGCCTGCAGCAATGGCAACAACGTTGCG
CAAACTATTAACTGGCGAACTACTTACTCTAGCTTCCCGGCAACAATTAATAGACTGGATGGAGGCGGAT
AAAGTTGCAGGACCACTTCTGCGCTCGGCCCTTCCGGCTGGCTGGTTTATTGCTGATAAATCTGGAGCCG
GTGAGCGTGGCTCTCGCGGTATCATTGCAGCACTGGGGCCAGATGGTAAGCCCTCCCGTATCGTAGTTAT
CTACACGACGGGGAGTCAGGCAACTATGGATGAACGAAATAGACAGATCGCTGAGATAGGTGCCTCACTG
ATTAAGCATTGGTAACTGTCAGACCAAGTTTACTCATATATACTTTAGATTGATTTAAAACTTCATTTTT
AATTTAAAAGGATCTAGGTGAAGATCCTTTTTGATAATCTCATGACCAAAATCCCTTAACGTGAGTTTTC
GTTCCACTGAGCGTCAGACCCCGTAGAAAAGATCAAAGGATCTTCTTGAGATCCTTTTTTTCTGCGCGTA
ATCTGCTGCTTGCAAACAAAAAAACCACCGCTACCAGCGGTGGTTTGTTTGCCGGATCAAGAGCTACCAA
CTCTTTTTCCGAAGGTAACTGGCTTCAGCAGAGCGCAGATACCAAATACTGTCCTTCTAGTGTAGCCGTA
GTTAGGCCACCACTTCAAGAACTCTGTAGCACCGCCTACATACCTCGCTCTGCTAATCCTGTTACCAGTG
GCTGCTGCCAGTGGCGATAAGTCGTGTCTTACCGGGTTGGACTCAAGACGATAGTTACCGGATAAGGCGC
AGCGGTCGGGCTGAACGGGGGGTTCGTGCACACAGCCCAGCTTGGAGCGAACGACCTACACCGAACTGAG
ATACCTACAGCGTGAGCTATGAGAAAGCGCCACGCTTCCCGAAGGGAGAAAGGCGGACAGGTATCCGGTA
AGCGGCAGGGTCGGAACAGGAGAGCGCACGAGGGAGCTTCCAGGGGGAAACGCCTGGTATCTTTATAGTC
CTGTCGGGTTTCGCCACCTCTGACTTGAGCGTCGATTTTTGTGATGCTCGTCAGGGGGGCGGAGCCTATG
GAAAAACGCCAGCAACGCGGCCTTTTTACGGTTCCTGGCCTTTTGCTGGCCTTTTGCTCACATGTTCTTT
CCTGCGTTATCCCCTGATTCTGTGGATAACCGTATTACCGCCTTTGAGTGAGCTGATACCGCTCGCCGCA
GCCGAACGACCGAGCGCAGCGAGTCAGTGAGCGAGGAAGCGGAAGAGCGCCTGATGCGGTATTTTCTCCT
TACGCATCTGTGCGGTATTTCACACCGCAATGGTGCACTCTCAGTACAATCTGCTCTGATGCCGCATAGT
TAAGCCAGTATACACTCCGCTATCGCTACGTGACTGGGTCATGGCTGCGCCCCGACACCCGCCAACACCC
GCTGACGCGCCCTGACGGGCTTGTCTGCTCCCGGCATCCGCTTACAGACAAGCTGTGACCGCCTCCGGGA
GCTGCATGTGTCAGAGGTTTTCACCGTCATCACCGAAACGCGCGAGGCAGCTGCGGTAAAGCTCATCAGC
GTGGTCGTGAAGCGATTCACAGATGTCTGCCTGTTCATCCGCGTCCAGCTCGTTGAGTTTCTCCAGAAGC
GTTAATGTCTGGCTTCTGATAAAGCGGGCCATGTTAAGGGCGGTTTTTTCCTGTTTGGTCACTGATGCCT
CCGTGTAAGGGGGATTTCTGTTCATGGGGGTAATGATACCGATGAAACGAGAGAGGATGCTCACGATACG
GGTTACTGATGATGAACATGCCCGGTTACTGGAACGTTGTGAGGGTAAACAACTGGCGGTATGGATGCGG
CGGGACCAGAGAAAAATCACTCAGGGTCAATGCCAGCGCTTCGTTAATACAGATGTAGGTGTTCCACAGG
GTAGCCAGCAGCATCCTGCGATGCAGATCCGGAACATAATGGTGCAGGGCGCTGACTTCCGCGTTTCCAG
ACTTTACGAAACACGGAAACCGAAGACCATTCATGTTGTTGCTCAGGTCGCAGACGTTTTGCAGCAGCAG
TCGCTTCACGTTCGCTCGCGTATCGGTGATTCATTCTGCTAACCAGTAAGGCAACCCCGCCAGCCTAGCC
GGGTCCTCAACGACAGGAGCACGATCATGCGCACCCGTGGCCAGGACCCAACGCTGCCCGAGATGCGCCG
CGTGCGGCTGCTGGAGATGGCGGACGCGATGGATATGTTCTGCCAAGGGTTGGTTTGCGCATTCACAGTT
CTCCGCAAGAATTGATTGGCTCCAATTCTTGGAGTGGTGAATCCGTTAGCGAGGTGCCGCCGGCTTCCAT
TCAGGTCGAGGTGGCCCGGCTCCATGCACCGCGACGCAACGCGGGGAGGCAGACAAGGTATAGGGCGGCG
CCTACAATCCATGCCAACCCGTTCCATGTGCTCGCCGAGGCGGCATAAATCGCCGTGACGATCAGCGGTC
CAATGATCGAAGTTAGGCTGGTAAGAGCCGCGAGCGATCCTTGAAGCTGTCCCTGATGGTCGTCATCTAC
CTGCCTGGACAGCATGGCCTGCAACGCGGGCATCCCGATGCCGCCGGAAGCGAGAAGAATCATAATGGGG
AAGGCCATCCAGCCTCGCGTCGCGAACGCCAGCAAGACGTAGCCCAGCGCGTCGGCCGCCATGCCGGCGA
TAATGGCCTGCTTCTCGCCGAAACGTTTGGTGGCGGGACCAGTGACGAAGGCTTGAGCGAGGGCGTGCAA
GATTCCGAATACCGCAAGCGACAGGCCGATCATCGTCGCGCTCCAGCGAAAGCGGTCCTCGCCGAAAATG
ACCCAGAGCGCTGCCGGCACCTGTCCTACGAGTTGCATGATAAAGAAGACAGTCATAAGTGCGGCGACGA
TAGTCATGCCCCGCGCCCACCGGAAGGAGCTGACTGGGTTGAAGGCTCTCAAGGGCATCGGTCGACGCTC
TCCCTTATGCGACTCCTGCATTAGGAAGCAGCCCAGTAGTAGGTTGAGGCCGTTGAGCACCGCCGCCGCA
AGGAATGGTGCATGCAAGGAGATGGCGCCCAACAGTCCCCCGGCCACGGGGCCTGCCACCATACCCACGC
CGAAACAAGCGCTCATGAGCCCGAAGTGGCGAGCCCGATCTTCCCCATCGGTGATGTCGGCGATATAGGC
GCCAGCAACCGCACCTGTGGCGCCGGTGATGCCGGCCACGATGCGTCCGGCGTAGAGGATCGAGATCTCG
ATCCCGCGAAATTAATACGACTCACTATAGGGACACCACAACGGTTTCCCTCTAGAAATAATTTTGTTTA
ACTTTAAGAAGGAGA
